Addgene plasmid #229616: MSCV-FoxP3-IRES-Thy1.1
Purpose: Mammalian expression of full length mouse FoxP3
Depositing lab: Sun Hur.
Backbone
  Vector backbone: pMSCV-IRES-Thy1.1
  Vector type: Mammalian Expression
Growth in bacteria
  Bacterial resistance: Ampicillin, 100 μg/mL
  Growth temperature: 37°C
  Growth strain: DH5alpha
  Copy number: High Copy
Gene/Insert
  Gene/Insert name: full length FoxP3
  Species: M. musculus (mouse)
  Mutation: none
  Entrez Gene: Foxp3 (a.k.a. JM2, scurfin, sf)
  Cloning method: Other
Terms and licenses: Academic/Nonprofit Terms; Industry Terms: Not Available to Industry
Depositor comments: HA tagged
How to cite: MSCV-FoxP3-IRES-Thy1.1 was a gift from Sun Hur (Addgene plasmid # 229616 ; http://n2t.net/addgene:229616 ; RRID:Addgene_229616)
