[The description below was written by a language model from this plasmid's Addgene catalogue record and pLannotate feature annotations shown in this document.]
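Description:
MSCV-FoxP3-IRES-Thy1.1 is a gammaretroviral expression plasmid of 7,615 nt built on the pMSCV-IRES-Thy1.1 backbone and catalogued as a mammalian expression vector for full-length, unmutated mouse FoxP3. It is propagated in E. coli as a high-copy plasmid using a ColE1/pUC-type origin and is selected with ampicillin through the β-lactamase gene and its own promoter. The annotation also picks up short remnants of lacZα, lacI, TcR, rop, bom and env, along with lac promoter/operator elements. These appear to be non-functional leftovers of the backbone's cloning history rather than working parts.

The retroviral cassette lies on the reverse strand of the sequenced record and is flanked by murine embryonic stem cell virus 5' and 3' LTRs. The 5' LTR, which spans the plasmid's numbering origin, drives transcription of the proviral RNA. It is followed by the MESV Ψ packaging signal and a truncated gag segment lacking its start codon, which together allow the transcript to be packaged into virions when gag, pol and env are supplied in trans. Next comes the Foxp3 coding sequence, preceded by a short HA epitope sequence. This is annotated as a fragment of a 3xHA tag and is consistent with the depositor's note that the protein is HA tagged, with the tag placed at the N-terminus. An EMCV IRES downstream allows translation of Thy1.1 (CD90.1), a GPI-anchored surface marker, from the same bicistronic transcript. Surface Thy1.1 therefore reports on cells expressing FoxP3 and can be used to identify or sort them. A leftover attB2 site and an MCS fragment sit between Foxp3 and the IRES. The design suits transduction of mouse cells to study this regulatory T-cell transcription factor, although the record states only mammalian expression as its purpose.
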