Features (pLannotate 1.2.2; 23 found; start..end, strand, type, name):
    201..299     -  CDS            env (fragment): murine leukemia virus gPr80 envelope polyprotein precursor; env; proteolytically cleaved into gp70SU and p15TM subunits
    300..501     +  CDS            TcR (fragment): tetracycline efflux protein; tet; confers resistance to tetracycline
    501..650     +  CDS            lacZα (fragment): LacZα fragment of β-galactosidase; lacZ fragment
    656..755     -  misc_feature   bom (fragment): basis of mobility region from pBR322
    857..892     -  CDS            rop (fragment): Rop protein, which maintains plasmids at low copy number; rop
    987..1091    +  promoter       AmpR promoter: bla
   1092..1952    +  CDS            AmpR: β-lactamase; bla; confers resistance to ampicillin, carbenicillin, and related antibiotics
   2123..2711    +  rep_origin     ori: high-copy-number ColE1/pMB1/pBR322/pUC origin of replication
   2894..2986    +  CDS            lacI (fragment): lac repressor; lacI; The lac repressor binds to the lac operator to inhibit transcription in E. coli. This inhibition can be relieved by adding lactose or isopropyl-β-D-thiogalactopyranoside (IPTG).
   2999..3020    +  protein_bind   CAP binding site: CAP binding activates transcription in the presence of cAMP. E. coli catabolite activator protein
   3035..3065    +  promoter       lac promoter: promoter for the E. coli lac operon
   3073..3089    +  protein_bind   lac operator: The lac repressor binds to the lac operator to inhibit transcription in E. coli. This inhibition can be relieved by adding lactose or isopropyl-β-D-thiogalactopyranoside (IPTG). lac repressor encoded by lacI
   3251..3765    -  LTR            3' LTR: 3' long terminal repeat from murine embryonic stem cell virus
   3821..4309    -  CDS            Thy1.1: mouse GPI-anchored cell surface glycoprotein of the immunoglobulin superfamily This allele of Thy1 is also known as CD90.1.
   4329..4347    -  intron         CMV intron (fragment): modified intron A from human cytomegalovirus
   4359..4821    -  misc_feature   IRES: internal ribosome entry site (IRES) of the encephalomyocarditis virus (EMCV)
   4923..4953    +  misc_feature   MCS (fragment): pBluescript multiple cloning site
   4959..4983    +  protein_bind   attB2: mutant version of attB; recombination site for the Gateway® BP reaction BP Clonase™
   5035..6318    -  CDS            Foxp3: FOXP3_MOUSE - Experimental evidence at protein level: Swiss-Prot protein existence level 1. Transcriptional regulator which is crucial for the development and inhibitory function of regulatory T-cells (Treg). Plays an essential role in maintaining homeostasis of the immune system by allowing the acquisition of full suppressive function and stability of the Treg lineage, and by directly modulating the expansion and function of conventional T-cells. Can act either as a transcriptional repressor or a transcriptional activator depending on its interactions with other transcription factors, histone
   6325..6351    -  CDS            3xHA (fragment): three tandem HA epitope tags
   6370..6786    -  CDS            gag (truncated): truncated Moloney murine leukemia virus (MMLV) gag gene lacking the start codon
   6853..7194    -  misc_feature   MESV Ψ: packaging signal of murine embryonic stem cell virus
   7258..159     -  LTR            5' LTR (across the origin): 5' long terminal repeat from murine embryonic stem cell virus
>Addgene plasmid #229616 | MSCV-FoxP3-IRES-Thy1.1 | addgene full sequence | sequence record 457336 | Addgene NGS Result
AACTGCTTACCACAGATATCCTGTTTGGCCCATATTCTGCTGTCTCTCTGTTCCTAACCTTGATCTGAAC
TTCTCTATTCTCAGTTATGTATTTTCCATGCCTTGCAAAATGGCGTTACTTAAGCTAGCTTGCCAAACCT
ACAGGTGGGGTCTTTCATTCCCCCCTTTTTCTGGAGACTAAATAAAATCTTTTATTTTATCTATGGCTCG
TACTCTATAGGCTTCAGCTGGTGATATTGTTGAGTCAAAACTAGAGCCTGGACCACTGATATCCTGTCTT
TAACAAATTGGACTAATCGCCTCTACGCCGGACGCATCGTGGCCGGCATCACCGGCGCCACAGGTGCGGT
TGCTGGCGCCTATATCGCCGACATCACCGATGGGGAAGATCGGGCTCGCCACTTCGGGCTCATGAGCGCT
TGTTTCGGCGTGGGTATGGTGGCAGGCCCCGTGGCCGGGGGACTGTTGGGCGCCATCTCCTTGCATGCAC
CATTCCTTGCGCCGTCGTTTTACAACGTCGTGACTGGGAAAACCCTGGCGTTACCCAACTTAATCGCCTT
GCAGCACATCCCCCTTTCGCCAGCTGGCGTAATAGCGAAGAGGCCCGCACCGATCGCCCTTCCCAACAGT
TGCGCAGCCTGAATGGCGAATGGCGCCTGATGCGGTATTTTCTCCTTACGCATCTGTGCGGTATTTCACA
CCGCATATGGTGCACTCTCAGTACAATCTGCTCTGATGCCGCATAGTTAAGCCAGCCCCGACACCCGCCA
ACACCCGCTGACGCGCCCTGACGGGCTTGTCTGCTCCCGGCATCCGCTTACAGACAAGCTGTGACCGTCT
CCGGGAGCTGCATGTGTCAGAGGTTTTCACCGTCATCACCGAAACGCGCGAGACGAAAGGGCCTCGTGAT
ACGCCTATTTTTATAGGTTAATGTCATGATAATAATGGTTTCTTAGACGTCAGGTGGCACTTTTCGGGGA
AATGTGCGCGGAACCCCTATTTGTTTATTTTTCTAAATACATTCAAATATGTATCCGCTCATGAGACAAT
AACCCTGATAAATGCTTCAATAATATTGAAAAAGGAAGAGTATGAGTATTCAACATTTCCGTGTCGCCCT
TATTCCCTTTTTTGCGGCATTTTGCCTTCCTGTTTTTGCTCACCCAGAAACGCTGGTGAAAGTAAAAGAT
GCTGAAGATCAGTTGGGTGCACGAGTGGGTTACATCGAACTGGATCTCAACAGCGGTAAGATCCTTGAGA
GTTTTCGCCCCGAAGAACGTTTTCCAATGATGAGCACTTTTAAAGTTCTGCTATGTGGCGCGGTATTATC
CCGTATTGACGCCGGGCAAGAGCAACTCGGTCGCCGCATACACTATTCTCAGAATGACTTGGTTGAGTAC
TCACCAGTCACAGAAAAGCATCTTACGGATGGCATGACAGTAAGAGAATTATGCAGTGCTGCCATAACCA
TGAGTGATAACACTGCGGCCAACTTACTTCTGACAACGATCGGAGGACCGAAGGAGCTAACCGCTTTTTT
GCACAACATGGGGGATCATGTAACTCGCCTTGATCGTTGGGAACCGGAGCTGAATGAAGCCATACCAAAC
GACGAGCGTGACACCACGATGCCTGTAGCAATGGCAACAACGTTGCGCAAACTATTAACTGGCGAACTAC
TTACTCTAGCTTCCCGGCAACAATTAATAGACTGGATGGAGGCGGATAAAGTTGCAGGACCACTTCTGCG
CTCGGCCCTTCCGGCTGGCTGGTTTATTGCTGATAAATCTGGAGCCGGTGAGCGTGGGTCTCGCGGTATC
ATTGCAGCACTGGGGCCAGATGGTAAGCCCTCCCGTATCGTAGTTATCTACACGACGGGGAGTCAGGCAA
CTATGGATGAACGAAATAGACAGATCGCTGAGATAGGTGCCTCACTGATTAAGCATTGGTAACTGTCAGA
CCAAGTTTACTCATATATACTTTAGATTGATTTAAAACTTCATTTTTAATTTAAAAGGATCTAGGTGAAG
ATCCTTTTTGATAATCTCATGACCAAAATCCCTTAACGTGAGTTTTCGTTCCACTGAGCGTCAGACCCCG
TAGAAAAGATCAAAGGATCTTCTTGAGATCCTTTTTTTCTGCGCGTAATCTGCTGCTTGCAAACAAAAAA
ACCACCGCTACCAGCGGTGGTTTGTTTGCCGGATCAAGAGCTACCAACTCTTTTTCCGAAGGTAACTGGC
TTCAGCAGAGCGCAGATACCAAATACTGTTCTTCTAGTGTAGCCGTAGTTAGGCCACCACTTCAAGAACT
CTGTAGCACCGCCTACATACCTCGCTCTGCTAATCCTGTTACCAGTGGCTGCTGCCAGTGGCGATAAGTC
GTGTCTTACCGGGTTGGACTCAAGACGATAGTTACCGGATAAGGCGCAGCGGTCGGGCTGAACGGGGGGT
TCGTGCACACAGCCCAGCTTGGAGCGAACGACCTACACCGAACTGAGATACCTACAGCGTGAGCTATGAG
AAAGCGCCACGCTTCCCGAAGGGAGAAAGGCGGACAGGTATCCGGTAAGCGGCAGGGTCGGAACAGGAGA
GCGCACGAGGGAGCTTCCAGGGGGAAACGCCTGGTATCTTTATAGTCCTGTCGGGTTTCGCCACCTCTGA
CTTGAGCGTCGATTTTTGTGATGCTCGTCAGGGGGGCGGAGCCTATGGAAAAACGCCAGCAACGCGGCCT
TTTTACGGTTCCTGGCCTTTTGCTGGCCTTTTGCTCACATGTTCTTTCCTGCGTTATCCCCTGATTCTGT
GGATAACCGTATTACCGCCTTTGAGTGAGCTGATACCGCTCGCCGCAGCCGAACGACCGAGCGCAGCGAG
TCAGTGAGCGAGGAAGCGGAAGAGCGCCCAATACGCAAACCGCCTCTCCCCGCGCGTTGGCCGATTCATT
AATGCAGCTGGCACGACAGGTTTCCCGACTGGAAAGCGGGCAGTGAGCGCAACGCAATTAATGTGAGTTA
GCTCACTCATTAGGCACCCCAGGCTTTACACTTTATGCTTCCGGCTCGTATGTTGTGTGGAATTGTGAGC
GGATAACAATTTCACAATTCTCCCCAGCTCTTTCTGCGCTGTCCATAATGAACTATTTCAGGAGTATTGG
AGTATGTGGATTCAAAACAGTGGCTAATTGAGTCAGGATTACTTAATATTCGACTCCTACCCTCAGAATG
TTGTTCTCCAACTTCAAGAAACTGTTACCCATGAAAGACCCCCGCTGACGGGTAGTCAATCACTCAGAGG
AGACCCTCCCAAGGAACAGCGAGACCACAAGTCGGATGCAACTGCAAGAGGGTTTATTGGATACACGGGT
ACCCGGGCGACGCAGTCTATCGGAGGACTGGCGCGCCGAGTGAGGGGTTGTGGGCTCTTTTATTGAGCTC
GGGGAGCAGAAGCGCGCGAACAGAAGCGAGAAGCGAACTGATTGGTTAGTTCAAATAAGGCACAGGGTCA
TTTCAGGTCCTTGGGGCACCCTGGAAACATCTGATGGTTCTCTAGAAACTGCTGAGGGCGGGACCGCATC
TGGGGACCATCTGTTCTTGGCCCTGAGCCGGGGCAGGAACTGCTTACCACAGATATCCTGTTTGGCCCAT
ATTCTGCTGTCTCTCTGTTCCTAACCTTGATCTGAACTTCTCTATTCTCAGTTATGTATTTTCCATGCCT
TGCAAAATGGCGTTACTTAAGCTAGCTTGCCAAACCTACAGGTGGGGTCTTTCATTCCCCCCTTTTTCTG
GAGACTAAATAAAATCTTTTATTTTATCGAATTCTACGCGTCACAGAGAAATGAAGTCCAGGGCTTGGAG
GAGGGAGAGGGAAAGCAGCAGCAGCAGCATCCAGGATGTGTTCTGAACCAGCAGGCTTATGCCGCCACAC
TTGACCAGCTTGTCTCTATACACACTGATACTTTTATTGGAGCTCATGGGATTCGCGCCCGAGACGCGAA
GCTCACAAAAGTAGTCGCCCTCATCCTTGGTGGTGAAGTTGGCTAGGGTAAGGACCTTGATATAGGGCTG
GTTGGAGAGGGTGACGCGGGAGCGGTACGTGTGCTCGGGTATCCCAAGGGTGCCTGAGAGCACGTGCTTC
CTCTTCTCTCGGGTCAGGCTGAACTCATGCTGGATGGAGTTATCCTTGGTGTTATTCTCATGGCGGCAGT
CCAGGCGAAGGTTTTGGTTCACCAGGCAGGCTGTCAGGCTGGTCACCTTCTGCCCTCGGGACACCTGCAA
GACTGAGAGCAGGAGAGCGACGCTGATGGCTGGGTTCATGGTGCCTCGAGGACGGTGACTGCAGAAAAGA
CCCATGGTTGTGGCCATATTATCATCGTGTTTTTCAAAGGAAAACCACGTCCCCGTGGTTCGGGGGGCCT
AGACGTTTTTTTAACCTCGACTAAACACATGTAAAGCATGTGCACCGAGGCCCCAGATCAGATCCCATAC
AATGGGGTACCTTCTGGGCATCCTTCAGCCCCTTGTTGAATACGCTTGAGGAGAGCCATTTGACTCTTTC
CACAACTATCCAACTCACAACGTGGCACTGGGGTTGTGCCGCCTTTGCAGGTGTATCTTATACACGTGGC
TTTTGGCCGCAGAGGCACCTGTCGCCAGGTGGGGGGTTCCGCTGCCTGCAAAGGGTCGCTACAGACGTTG
TTTGTCTTCAAGAAGCTTCCAGAGGAACTGCTTCCTTCACGACATTCAACAGACCTTGCATTCCTTTGGC
GAGAGGGGAAAGACCCCTAGGAATGCTCGTCAAGAAGACAGGGCCAGGTTTCCGGGCCCTCACATTGCCA
AAAGACGGCAATATGGTGGAAAATAACATATAGACAAACGCACACCGGCCTTATTCCAAGCGGCTTCGGC
CAGTAACGTTAGGGGGGGGGGCGGAATTCGATATCAAGCTTATCGATACCGTCATCGAACCACTTTGTAC
AAGAAAGCTGGGTCTAGATATCTCGAGTGCGGCCGCGAATTCGGTACCGGATCCAGTCGACTCAAGGGCA
GGGATTGGAGCACTTGTTGGGGCGTTGGCTCCTCTTCTTGCGAAACTCAAATTCATCTACGGTCCACACT
GCTCCCTTCTCGCTCTCCACTCGCACAAAGCACTTGTGCAGGCTCAGGTTGTGGCGGATGGCATTCTTCC
AGGTGGCGGGGTGGTTTCTGAAGTAGGCGAACATGCGAGTAAACCAATGGTAGATTTCATTGAGTGTCCT
CTGCCTCTCCGGGGCTTCCAGGATGGCCCATCGGATAAGGGTGGCATAGGTGAAAGGGGGTCGCATATTG
TGGTACTTGAAGTAGTCCATGTTGTGGAAGAACTCTGGGAAGGAACTATTGCCATGGCTTCCCCAGAGGT
GCCTCCGCACTGCAAACAGGCCGCCGTCTGGAGCCTCCCGAGGAGCAGACCAGGCCGGGAGCACACTGCC
CTGAGTACTGGTGGCTACGATGCAGCAAGAGCTCTTGTCCATTGAGGCCACAGATGGAGCCTTGGCCAGC
GCCATCTTCCCAGCCAGGTGGGCCTGCATAGCTCCCAGCTTCTCCTTTTCCAGCTCCAGCTGCTGCTCCA
GAGACTGCACCACTTCTCTCTGGAGGAGGCACTGGGCCTTGCCTTTCTCATCCAGGAGATGATCTGCTTG
GCAGTGCTTGAGAAACTCTTCTGGCTCCTCGAAGACCTTCTCACAACCAGGCCACTTGCAGACTCCATTT
GCCAGCAGTGGGTAGGATCCTTGGGGTGCAGCCAAAAGGTTGCTGTCTTTCCTGGGTGTACCCGAGCGTG
GGAAGGTGCAGAGTAGAGCTGGCTCCCTGGACACCCATTCCAGACTGGCCACATTGATCCCAGGTGGCAG
GCCAGGCCGGGCCTTGAGGGAGAAGACCCCAGTGGCAGCAGAAGGTGGTGGGAGGCTGATCATGGCTGGG
TTGTCCAGTGGACGCACTTGGAGCACAGGGGTCTGGGCATGGGCATCCACAGTGGAGAGCTGATGCATGA
AGTGTGGTCTGTCCTGGAGAAGGGCCTGTAGGTGGGGTGAGGGACCTAGTCGGGCCCCAGACGGTGCCAC
CATGACTAGGGGCACTGTAGGCAGCTGCAGCTGGGATGGTGGCAGGGGGTTCAAGGAAGAAGAGGTGTGG
GCCCCACTTCGCAGGTCCCGACCTTGGAAGGGTCCCCCAGAGCCCCTGGTCCCTAGAAGTTCTGAGCCCT
TGGGTGCAGTCTTCCAGCTTGGCAAGACTCCTGGGGATGGGCCAAGGGCCAAGGAAGGAGCCATAGGCTT
GGCTGGCCTAGGGTTGGGAGATCCAGCGTAATCTGGAACATCGTATGGGTACGCCATAGATCTAATTCCG
GCGCCTAGAGAAGGAGTGAGGGCTGGATAAAGGGAGGATCGAGGCGGGGTCGAACGAGGAGGTTCAAGGG
GGAGAGACGGGGCGGATGGAGGAAGAGGAGGCGGAGGCTTAGGGTGTACAAAGGGCTTGACCCAGGGAGG
GGGGTCAAAAGCCAAGGCTTCCCAGGTCACGATGTAGGGGACCTGGTCTGGGTGTCCATGCGGGCCAGGT
GAAAAGACCTTGATCTTAACCTGGGTGATGAGGTCTCGGTTAAAGGTGCCGTCTCGCGGCCATCCGACGT
TAAAGGTTGGCCATTCTGCAGAGCAGAAGGTAACCCAACGTCTCTTCTTGACATCTACCGACTGGTTGTG
AGCGATCCGCTCGACATCTTTCCAGTGACCTAAGGTCAAACTTAAGGGAGTGGTAACAGTCTGGCCCTAA
TTTTCAGACAAATACAGAAACACAGTCAGACAGAGACAACACAGAACGATGCTGCAGCGCTGCAGCAGAC
AAGACGCGCGGCTTCGGTTCCAAACCGAAAGCAAAAATTCAGACGGAGGCGGGAACTGTTTTAGGTTCTC
GTCTCCTACCAGAACCACATATCCTGACGGGGTCGGATTCCACATCGACTCCCTTCCTCAGGTCGGGCCA
CAAAAACGGCCCCCAAAGTCCCTGGGACGTCTCCCAGGGTTGCGGCCGGGTGTTCAGAACTCGTCAGTTC
CACCACGGGTCCGCCAGATACAGAGCTAGTTAGCTAACTAGTACAGACGCAGGCGCAAACATTAGATGCC
GGCACAAACACGCACAAAGACAGAGACAGACACGAAACGACCGCTGGCCAGCTTACCTCCCGGCGGGGGG
GTCGGTGGTCCCTGGGCAGGGGTCTCCAAATCTCGGTGGAACCTCCAAATGAAAGACCCCCGAGGTGGGC
AGTCAATCAATCTGAGGAGACCCTCCCAAGGATCAGCGAGTCCACGATTCGGATGCAAACAGCAAGAGGC
TTTATTGGGAATACGGGTACCCGGGCGACGCAGTCTATCGGAGGACTGGCGCGCCGAGTGAGGGGTTGTG
GGCTCTTTTATTGAGCTCGGGGAGCAGAAGCGCGCGAACAGAAGCGAGAAGCGAACTGATTGGTTAGTTC
AAATAAGGCACAGGGTCATTTCAGGTCCTTGGGGCACCCTGGAAACATCTGATGGTTCTCTAGAAACTGC
TGAGGGCGGGACCGCATCTGGGGACCATCTGTTCTTGGCCCTGAGCCGGGGCAGG
